Addgene plasmid #145814: pAID5.4-N
Purpose: (Empty Backbone) An all-in-one bicistronic plasmid for controlling protein degradation by AID technology
Depositing lab: Masato Kanemaki. Depositing organization: National Institute of Genetics. Publication: Constructing Auxin-Inducible Degron Mutants Using an All-in-One Vector. Yesbolatova A, Saito Y, Kanemaki MT. Pharmaceuticals (Basel). 2020 May 23;13(5). pii: ph13050103. doi: 10.3390/ph13050103. PubMed 32456235.
Backbone
  Vector backbone: pT2AL200R175-CAGGS-EGFP
  Vector type: Mammalian Expression
  Selectable markers: Hygromycin
  Tag / fusion protein: mAID-EGFP (N terminal on insert)
Growth in bacteria
  Bacterial resistance: Ampicillin, 100 μg/mL
  Growth temperature: 37°C
  Growth strain: DH5alpha
  Copy number: High Copy
Terms and licenses: Academic/Nonprofit Terms; Industry Terms: Not Available to Industry
How to cite: pAID5.4-N was a gift from Masato Kanemaki (Addgene plasmid # 145814 ; http://n2t.net/addgene:145814 ; RRID:Addgene_145814)
