[The description below was written by a language model from this plasmid's Addgene catalogue record and pLannotate feature annotations shown in this document.]
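Description:
pAID5.4-N is an empty-backbone mammalian expression plasmid, built on pT2AL200R175-CAGGS-EGFP, that combines both components of the auxin-inducible degron (AID) system in one vector. In bacteria it is maintained at high copy from a ColE1/pUC-type origin with ampicillin selection (AmpR under its own promoter). It also retains an f1 origin, lacZα and lac promoter/operator remnants, and flanking T7 and T3 promoters from its cloning-vector ancestry.

The payload is a single transcription unit driven by a CAG-type promoter (CMV enhancer, chicken β-actin promoter and chimeric intron). It first encodes rice (Oryza sativa) TIR1, the F-box protein that recognises the degron in the presence of auxin. This is followed by a mini-AID degron from Arabidopsis IAA17 fused to EGFP, then a multiple cloning site fragment and an SV40 poly(A) signal. A gene of interest cloned into this site therefore carries an N-terminal mAID-EGFP tag and is co-expressed with TIR1, so that adding auxin triggers its degradation while EGFP fluorescence reports its level and localisation. The record calls the plasmid bicistronic, but the feature table does not annotate the element in the short gap between TIR1 and mini-AID that separates the two coding regions.

A hygromycin resistance cassette (mouse PGK promoter, HygR, PGK poly(A)) allows selection of stable mammalian transfectants. It is flanked by two loxP sites, so Cre recombinase can remove the marker afterwards. The backbone name suggests a transposon-type vector, but no transposon arms are annotated in the table. The plasmid is intended for building conditional, auxin-controlled protein depletion mutants in mammalian cells.
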