Features (pLannotate 1.2.2; 25 found; start..end, strand, type, name):
      7..462     -  rep_origin     f1 ori (sequence partly withheld): f1 bacteriophage origin of replication; arrow indicates direction of (+) strand synthesis
    467..622     -  CDS            lacZα (fragment): LacZα fragment of β-galactosidase; lacZ fragment
    630..648     +  promoter       T7 promoter: promoter for bacteriophage T7 RNA polymerase
    884..917     +  protein_bind   loxP: Cre-mediated recombination occurs in the 8-bp core sequence (GCATACAT). Cre recombinase
    944..1396    -  polyA_signal   PGK poly(A) signal: mouse phosphoglycerate kinase 1 polyadenylation signal
   1480..2500    -  CDS            HygR (fragment): aminoglycoside phosphotransferase from E. coli; aph(4)-Ia; confers resistance to hygromycin
   2560..3059    -  promoter       PGK promoter: mouse phosphoglycerate kinase 1 promoter
   3120..3153    +  protein_bind   loxP: Cre-mediated recombination occurs in the 8-bp core sequence (GCATACAT). Cre recombinase
   3184..3305    -  polyA_signal   SV40 poly(A) signal: SV40 polyadenylation signal
   3328..3412    -  CDS            large T antigen (fragment): large T antigen from SV40 (simian virus 40)
   3429..3473    -  misc_feature   MCS (fragment): multiple cloning site
   3486..4202    -  CDS            EGFP: EGFP is a basic (constitutively fluorescent) green fluorescent protein published in 1996, derived from Aequorea victoria. It is reported to be a rapidly-maturing weak dimer with moderate acid sensitivity.
   4209..4412    -  CDS            mini-AID: minimal degron from the auxin-responsive IAA17 protein of Arabidopsis thaliana (Kubota et al., 2013) acts as an auxin-inducible degron (AID) in the presence of TIR1
   4491..6215    -  CDS            TIR1B_ORYSJ: Experimental evidence at transcript level: Swiss-Prot protein existence level 2. From Oryza sativa subsp. japonica (Rice).
   6287..7303    -  intron         chimeric intron: chimera between introns from chicken β-actin and rabbit β-globin
   7304..7581    -  promoter       chicken β-actin promoter: No description available
   7583..7962    -  enhancer       CMV enhancer: human cytomegalovirus immediate early enhancer
   8240..8258    -  promoter       T3 promoter: promoter for bacteriophage T3 RNA polymerase
   8303..8319    -  protein_bind   lac operator: The lac repressor binds to the lac operator to inhibit transcription in E. coli. This inhibition can be relieved by adding lactose or isopropyl-β-D-thiogalactopyranoside (IPTG). lac repressor encoded by lacI
   8327..8357    -  promoter       lac promoter: promoter for the E. coli lac operon
   8372..8393    -  protein_bind   CAP binding site: CAP binding activates transcription in the presence of cAMP. E. coli catabolite activator protein
   8406..8498    -  CDS            lacI (fragment): lac repressor; lacI; The lac repressor binds to the lac operator to inhibit transcription in E. coli. This inhibition can be relieved by adding lactose or isopropyl-β-D-thiogalactopyranoside (IPTG).
   8681..9269    -  rep_origin     ori: high-copy-number ColE1/pMB1/pBR322/pUC origin of replication
   9440..10300   -  CDS            AmpR: β-lactamase; bla; confers resistance to ampicillin, carbenicillin, and related antibiotics
  10301..10405   -  promoter       AmpR promoter: bla
>Addgene plasmid #145814 | pAID5.4-N | addgene full sequence | sequence record 298831 | Addgene NGS Result
CCACCTAAATTGTAAGCGTTAATATTTTGTTAAAATTCGCGTTAAATTTTTGTTAAATCAGCTCATTTTT
TAACCAATAGGCCGAAATCGGCAAAATCCCTTATAAATCAAAAGAATAGACCGAGATAGGGT
[37 nt withheld, positions 133-169]
AAAGAACGTGGACTCCAACGTCAAAGG
[49 nt withheld, positions 197-245]
T
[91 nt withheld, positions 247-337]
G
[52 nt withheld, positions 339-390]
NGGCGGGTGTGGT
[59 nt withheld, positions 404-462]
CCCATTCGCCATTCAGGCTGCGCAACTGTTGGGAAGGGCGATCGGTGCGGGCCTCTTCGCTATTACGCCA
GCTGGCGAAAGGGGGATGTGCTGCAAGGCGATTAAGTTGGGTAACGCCAGGGTTTTCCCAGTCACGACGT
TGTAAAACGACGGCCAGTGAGCGCGCGTAATACGACTCACTATAGGGCGAATTGGGTACCGGCATATGGT
TCTTGACAGAGGTGTAAAAAGTACTCAAAAATTTTACTCAAGTGAAAGTACAAGTACTTAGGGAAAATTT
TACTCAATTAAAAGTAAAAGTATCTGGCTAGAATCTTACTTGAGTAAAAGTAAAAAAGTACTCCATTAAA
ATTGTACTTGAGTATTAAGGAAGTAAAAGTAAAAGCAAGAAAGATCTTAGTGAACCTCTTCGAGGGACCT
AATAACTTCGTATAGCATACATTATACGAAGTTATATTAAGGGTTCCGGATCTCGACCAGCTTCTGATGG
AATTAGAACTTGGCAAAACAATACTGAGAATGAAGTGTATGTGGAACAGAGGCTGCTGATCTCGTTCTTC
AGGCTATGAAACTGACACATTTGGAAACCACAGTACTTAGAACCACAAAGTGGGAATCAAGAGAAAAACA
ATGATCCCACGAGAGATCTATAGATCTATAGATCATGAGTGGGAGGAATGAGCTGGCCCTTAATTTGGTT
TTGCTTGTTTAAATTATGATATCCAACTATGAAACATTATCATAAAGCAATAGTAAAGAGCCTTCAGTAA
AGAGCAGGCATTTATCTAATCCCACCCCACCCCCACCCCCGTAGCTCCAATCCTTCCATTCAAAATGTAG
GTACTCTGTTCTCACCCTTCTTAACAAAGTATGACAGGAAAAACTTCCATTTTAGTGGACATCTTTATTG
TTTAATAGATCATCAATTTCTGCATCCCGGGGATCTGATATCATCGATGCATGGGGTCGTGCGCTCCTTT
CGGTCGGGCGCTGCGGGTCGTGGGGCGGGCGGCTAGCCTATTCCTTTGCCCTCGGACGAGTGCTGGGGCG
TCGGTTTCCACTATCGGCGAGTACTTCTACACAGCCATCGGTCCAGACGGCCGCGCTTCTGCGGGCGATT
TGTGTACGCCCGACAGTCCCGGCTCCGGATCGGACGATTGCGTCGCATCGACCCTGCGCCCAAGCTGCAT
CATCGAAATTGCCGTCAACCAAGCTCTGATAGAGTTGGTCAAGACCAATGCGGAGCATATACGCCCGGAG
CCGCGGCGATCCTGCAAGCTCCGGATGCCTCCGCTCGAAGTAGCGCGTCTGCTGCTCCATACAAGCCAAC
CACGGCCTCCAGAAGAAGATGTTGGCGACCTCGTATTGGGAATCCCCGAACATCGCCTCGCTCCAGTCAA
TGACCGCTGTTATGCGGCCATTGTCCGTCAGGACATTGTTGGAGCCGAAATCCGCGTGCACGAGGTGCCG
GACTTCGGGGCAGTCCTCGGCCCAAAGCATCAGCTCATCGAGAGCCTGCGCGACGGACGCACTGACGGTG
TCGTCCATCACAGTTTGCCAGTGATACACATGGGGATCAGCAATCGCGCATATGAAATCACGCCATGTAG
TGTATTGACCGATTCCTTGCGGTCCGAATGGGCCGAACCCGCTCGTCTGGCTAAGATCGGCCGCAGCGAT
CGCATCCATGGCCTCCGCGACCGGCTGCAGAACAGCGGGCAGTTCGGTTTCAGGCAGGTCTTGCAACGTG
ACACCCTGTGCACGGCGGGAGATGCAATAGGTCAGGCTCTCGCTGAATTCCCCAATGTCAAGCACTTCCG
GAATCGGGAGCGCGGCCGATGCAAAGTGCCGATAAACATAACGATCTTTGTAGAAACCATCGGCGCAGCT
ATTTACCCGCAGGACATATCCACGCCCTCCTACATCGAAGCTGAAAGCACGAGATTCTTCGCCCTCCGAG
AGCTGCATCAGGTCGGAGACGCTGTCGAACTTTTCGATCAGAAACTTCTCGACAGACGTCGCGGTGAGTT
CAGGCTTTCCGGATCTATCCATGCTAGCGGTAAGCTTCAGCTGCTCGAGATCTAGATGGATGCAGGTCGA
AAGGCCCGGAGATGAGGAAGAGGAGAACAGCGCGGCAGACGTGCGCTTTTGAAGCGTGCAGAATGCCGGG
CCTCCGGAGGACCTTCGGGCGCCCGCCCCGCCCCTGAGCCCGCCCCTGAGCCCGCCCCCGGACCCACCCC
TTCCCAGCCTCTGAGCCCAGAAAGCGAAGGAGCAAAGCTGCTATTGGCCGCTGCCCCAAAGGCCTACCCG
CTTCCATTGCTCAGCGGTGCTGTCCATCTGCACGAGACTAGTGAGACGTGCTACTTCCATTTGTCACGTC
CTGCACGACGCGAGCTGCGGGGCGGGGGGGAACTTCCTGACTAGGGGAGGAGTAGAAGGTGGCGCGAAGG
GGCCACCAAAGAACGGAGTCGGTTGGCGCCTACCGGTGGATGTGGAATGTGTGCGAGGCCAGAGGCCACT
TGTGTAGCGCCAAGTGCCCAGCGGGGCTGCTAAAGCGCATGCTCCAGACTGCCTTGGGAAAAGCGCCTCC
CCTACCCGGTAGAATTTCGAGGTCGAGATCCTAAGCTTGGCTGGACGTAAACTCCTCTTCAGACCTAATA
ACTTCGTATAGCATACATTATACGAAGTTATATTAAGGGTTATTGAATATGATCGACGCGTTAAGATACA
TTGATGAGTTTGGACAAACCACAACTAGAATGCAGTGAAAAAAATGCTTTATTTGTGAAATTTGTGATGC
TATTGCTTTATTTGTAACCATTATAAGCTGCAATAAACAAGTTAACAACAACAATTGCATTCATTTTATG
TTTCAGGTTCAGGGGGAGGTGTGGGAGGTTTTTTAAAGCAAGTAAAACCTCTACAAATGTGGTATGGCTG
ATTATGATCAGTTATCTAGATCCGGTGGATCCCGGGCCCGCGGTACCGTCGACTGCAGAATTCGAAGCTT
GGGCGCCTGCACCCTTGTACAGCTCGTCCATGCCGAGAGTGATCCCGGCGGCGGTCACGAACTCCAGCAG
GACCATGTGATCGCGCTTCTCGTTGGGGTCTTTGCTCAGGGCGGACTGGGTGCTCAGGTAGTGGTTGTCG
GGCAGCAGCACGGGGCCGTCGCCGATGGGGGTGTTCTGCTGGTAGTGGTCGGCGAGCTGCACGCTGCCGT
CCTCGATGTTGTGGCGGATCTTGAAGTTCACCTTGATGCCGTTCTTCTGCTTGTCGGCCATGATATAGAC
GTTGTGGCTGTTGTAGTTGTACTCCAGCTTGTGCCCCAGGATGTTGCCGTCCTCCTTGAAGTCGATGCCC
TTCAGCTCGATGCGGTTCACCAGGGTGTCGCCCTCGAACTTCACCTCGGCGCGGGTCTTGTAGTTGCCGT
CGTCCTTGAAGAAGATGGTGCGCTCCTGGACGTAGCCTTCGGGCATGGCGGACTTGAAGAAGTCGTGCTG
CTTCATGTGGTCGGGGTAGCGGCTGAAGCACTGCACGCCGTAGGTCAGGGTGGTCACGAGGGTGGGCCAG
GGCACGGGCAGCTTGCCGGTGGTGCAGATGAACTTCAGGGTCAGCTTGCCGTAGGTGGCATCGCCCTCGC
CCTCGCCGGACACGCTGAACTTGTGGCCGTTTACGTCGCCGTCCAGCTCGACCAGGATGGGCACCACCCC
GGTGAACAGCTCCTCGCCCTTGCTCACCATGCTAGCTTTATACATCCTCAAATCGATTTTCCTCAAGTAC
GGTGCTCCGTCCATTGATACCTTCACGAACGCCGCCGCCTCCGGGCCACCGCTTGATTTTTGGCAGGAAA
CCATCACGTTCTTCCGGTATGATCTCACCGGTGGCCATCCCACAACTTGTGCCTTGGCCGGAGGTTTGGC
TGGATCTTTAGGACAAGCACTCTTCTCCTTAGATCTAGGTCCAGGGTTCTCCTCCACGTCTCCAGCCTGC
TTCAGCAGGCTGAAGTTAGTAGCTCCGCTTCCTGATCTCAGAATCTTCACAAAGTTGGGAGCATCATCTC
TTGCCCCTGCGGTGGTCCGATACACATACAGTTTCTCCACCTTTGGCAGGTCGCCATGATTTTCCTCCAT
TTCGTTAGACCCGTCCCGCTCATTAATGACTTCCACGTTCAGCATAGGCATTTTACTAGCCAGGACCTGA
CAGCCCTTCAGAGTCACATTGCAACTAGACATCCACAGGCTCCTCATTGTCTCGTATCTGGCAAAGTTTC
CCAGCAGAGCGGCATCCCCGAAAGGGCTGTCCCGGATTTCCAGTTTTCGCAGATTCTTACACCCGTTCAT
CACGTGCATCATGCCCTTATCGGAGTCTCCGGCAAATGCAATGCTCAGCATCTCCAGCTGCTTAGCATAC
TTGCCGATGTACATGAACACTTTGTCTGTCAGCAGGCCGGAAATGCTCAGCCTCTGGAGTCCCTTGCACT
CTCTCACGATAGCTCCAAACCCTTCATCCAGTGGCTGGGATGTGACCACGTCGGGTTTGCCTGGTTCCAG
AATACACAGCCGAAATCGGGTGAAATTAGGGCAGTTCTTGGCGACGGTCACCAGTGCAGCATTAGTCATC
TGATGACAGAAATACAGCAGGCTGTTCAGCTTTGGGCATCCCAGTGAGACTGCCACCAGGCCTTCCTCAG
TGACAGCACTATATCCGGCCACGTAAAAATCAGATGGGAACACTCTCAGCTCCTGGAGGTCCTTGCAGGA
GCTGGCGACCACCTGGAGCCCCTTATCGGAAATACAGTCCAGCACCCACAGTCGCTGGAGTTTCACGCAG
CGTGAGATCATCTTTGTCAGATCACTGGCGTCCAGGGTTGGTGCATAGCTCAGGTTCAGGCCTGTCAGCT
GTGCACACAGAGGGTAGATAAAGCTCAGGCACACGGGTGAAGCATCCCAGAATCCTGACAGACTCCTCAG
CATTTTACACTTCTCCAGGGCAGAAGTCAGTTTAAAGTAGGATTCTGTCTGGAAATCGTCTGTCAGATTG
CCGGTTCCCAGATCCTCCAGGTTAGGGGTTCTCAGCAGAATCTTAGCCAGAGTGTCCACGCTCACGCTCC
GGTTCAGCCGCAGAGACCTCAGGTTGGGGCTTCTTGAGACCAGCCGCTCCAGGGACCCAGCATTCACTTC
GCCTTTGATGCAGGCAAAGTTCAGGGACACCAGGCTGGTACATGAGTCTGGGAAGCAAGACAGCCATCTG
GGGCCTCTATCCTCCACTTCATTCTCCTGGAGGTCCAGCTCCCGCAGCAGCTTACAGTGGGAGGCCACGG
CTGCCAGTCCATCGGTGCTGAAGCCTTCGCAAGAAATCAGCACCAGTGCGCGAAACCTAGGGAAGCTCCG
AGCCAGCAGCTCCAGACTTTCGTCAGAGACCACCATTCGCTTCATGCGCAGTTCCTCCAGTCCATGACAG
CCGCGAGCGGCTGCCTCGATCCAAGGGCCGGCGTATCCTCCCCAATCAGGGGGCACCAGGTTAAAGTCGG
CGAAGTGGGGTTTCCCCTTGACGGTCAGTGCGCGCACATTTGGAAACCTAGCGGCGACCCTGCCTGCTCT
CACAGCATAGCAGTTGCCGACGAACACTCCTCTCCGGCTCAGGCGTTCGATCTCGTACCACACTTTGCAG
ACCAGGCTCACTGTGTTTCTATCTCTCTGTGCAGGCAGGAAGCTAAAAATGTGTTCGACGACCTCTTCAG
GAAAGTATGTCATGGTGGCAGCGCTTCGAGGAATTCTTTGCCAAAATGATGAGACAGCACAATAACCAGC
ACGTTGCCCAGGAGCTGTAGGAAAAAGAAGAAGGCATGAACATGGTTAGCAGAGGCTCTAGAGCCGCCGG
TCACACGCCAGAAGCCGAACCCCGCCCTGCCCCGTCCCCCCCGAAGGCAGCCGTCCCCCCGCGGACAGCC
CCGAGGCTGGAGAGGGAGAAGGGGACGGCGGCGCGGCGACGCACGAAGGCCCTCCCCGCCCATTTCCTTC
CTGCCGGCGCCGCACCGCTTCGCCCCGCGCCCGCTAGAGGGGGTGCGGCGGCGCCTCCCAGATTTCGGCT
CCGCACAGATTTGGGACAAAGGAAGTCCCTGCGCCCTCTCGCACGATTACCATAAAAGGCAATGGCTGCG
GCTCGCCGCGCCTCGACAGCCGCCGGCGCTCCGGGGGCCGCCGCGCCCCTCCCCCGAGCCCYCCCCGGCC
CGAGGCGGCCCCGCCCCGCCCGGCACCCCCACCTGCCGCCACCCCCCGCCCGGCACGGCGAGCCCCGCGC
CACGCCCCGTACGGAGCCCCGCACCCGAAGCCGGGCCGTGCTCAGCAACTCGGGGAGGGGGGTGCAGGGG
GGGTTGCAGCCCGACCGACGCGCCCACACCCCCTGCTCACCCCCCCACGCACACACCCCGCACGCAGCCT
TTGTTCCCCTCGCAGCCCCCCCCGCACCGCGGGGCACCGCCCCCGGCCGCGCTCCCCTCGCGCACACTGC
GGAGCGCACAAAGCCCCGCGCCGCGCCCGCAGCGCTCACAGCCGCCGGGCAGCGCGGAGCCGCACGCGGC
GCTCCCCACGCACACACACACGCACGCACCCCCCGAGCCGCTCCCCCCGCACAAAGGGCCCTCCCGGAGC
CCCTCAAGGCTTTCACGCAGCCACAGAAAAGAAACAAGCCGTCATTAAACCAAGCGCTAATTACAGCCCG
GAGGAGAAGGGCCGTCCCGCCCGCTCACCTGTGGGAGTAACGCGGTCAGTCAGAGCCGGGGCGGGCGGCG
CGAGGCGGCGGCGGAGCGGGGCACGGGGCGAAGGCAGCGCGCAGCGACTCCCGCCCGCCGCGCGCTTCGC
TTTTTATAGGGCCGCCGCCGCCGCCGCCTCGCCATAAAAGGAAACTTTCGGAGCGCGCCGCTCTGATTGG
CTGCCGCCGCACCTCTCCGCCYCSCCCCSCCCCSCCCCCCSCCCCSCCCCSCCCCSCCYGGCGCGCGCCC
CCCCCCCCCCCCCGCCCCCATCGCTGCACAAAATAATTAAAAAATAAATAAATACAAAATTGGGGGTGGG
GAGGGGGGGGAGATGGGGAGAGTGAAGCAGAACGTGGGGCTCACCTCGACCATGGTAATAGCGATGACTA
ATACGTAGATGTACTGCCAAGTAGGAAAGTCCCATAAGGTCATGTACTGGGCATAATGCCAGGCGGGCCA
TTTACCGTCATTGACGTCAATAGGGGGCGTACTTGGCATATGATACACTTGATGTACTGCCAAGTGGGCA
GTTTACCGTAAATACTCCACCCATTGACGTCAATGGAAAGTCCCTATTGGCGTTACTATGGGAACATACG
TCATTATTGACGTCAATGGGCGGGGGTCGTTGGGCGGTCAGCCAGGCGGGCCATTTACCGTAAGTTATGT
AACGCGGAACTCCATATATGGGCTATGAACTAATGACCCCGTAATTGATTACTATTAATAACTAGTCAAT
AATCAATGTCGAGCATGCATCTAGAGGGCCCAAGTGATCTCCAAAAAATAAGTACTTTTTGACTGTAAAT
AAAATTGTAAGGAGTAAAAAGTACTTTTTTTTCTAAAAAAATGTAATTAAGTAAAAGTAAAAGTATTGAT
TTTTAATTGTACTCAAGTAAAGTAAAAATCCCCAAAAATAATACTTAAGTACAGTAATCAAGTAAAATTA
CTCAAGTACTTTACACCTCTGGTTCTTGACCCCCTACCTTCAGCAAGCCCAGCAGATCCGAGCTCCAGCT
TTTGTTCCCTTTAGTGAGGGTTAATTGCGCGCTTGGCGTAATCATGGTCATAGCTGTTTCCTGTGTGAAA
TTGTTATCCGCTCACAATTCCACACAACATACGAGCCGGAAGCATAAAGTGTAAAGCCTGGGGTGCCTAA
TGAGTGAGCTAACTCACATTAATTGCGTTGCGCTCACTGCCCGCTTTCCAGTCGGGAAACCTGTCGTGCC
AGCTGCATTAATGAATCGGCCAACGCGCGGGGAGAGGCGGTTTGCGTATTGGGCGCTCTTCCGCTTCCTC
GCTCACTGACTCGCTGCGCTCGGTCGTTCGGCTGCGGCGAGCGGTATCAGCTCACTCAAAGGCGGTAATA
CGGTTATCCACAGAATCAGGGGATAACGCAGGAAAGAACATGTGAGCAAAAGGCCAGCAAAAGGCCAGGA
ACCGTAAAAAGGCCGCGTTGCTGGCGTTTTTCCATAGGCTCCGCCCCCCTGACGAGCATCACAAAAATCG
ACGCTCAAGTCAGAGGTGGCGAAACCCGACAGGACTATAAAGATACCAGGCGTTTCCCCCTGGAAGCTCC
CTCGTGCGCTCTCCTGTTCCGACCCTGCCGCTTACCGGATACCTGTCCGCCTTTCTCCCTTCGGGAAGCG
TGGCGCTTTCTCATAGCTCACGCTGTAGGTATCTCAGTTCGGTGTAGGTCGTTCGCTCCAAGCTGGGCTG
TGTGCACGAACCCCCCGTTCAGCCCGACCGCTGCGCCTTATCCGGTAACTATCGTCTTGAGTCCAACCCG
GTAAGACACGACTTATCGCCACTGGCAGCAGCCACTGGTAACAGGATTAGCAGAGCGAGGTATGTAGGCG
GTGCTACAGAGTTCTTGAAGTGGTGGCCTAACTACGGCTACACTAGAAGAACAGTATTTGGTATCTGCGC
TCTGCTGAAGCCAGTTACCTTCGGAAAAAGAGTTGGTAGCTCTTGATCCGGCAAACAAACCACCGCTGGT
AGCGGTGGTTTTTTTGTTTGCAAGCAGCAGATTACGCGCAGAAAAAAAGGATCTCAAGAAGATCCTTTGA
TCTTTTCTACGGGGTCTGACGCTCAGTGGAACGAAAACTCACGTTAAGGGATTTTGGTCATGAGATTATC
AAAAAGGATCTTCACCTAGATCCTTTTAAATTAAAAATGAAGTTTTAAATCAATCTAAAGTATATATGAG
TAAACTTGGTCTGACAGTTACCAATGCTTAATCAGTGAGGCACCTATCTCAGCGATCTGTCTATTTCGTT
CATCCATAGTTGCCTGACTCCCCGTCGTGTAGATAACTACGATACGGGAGGGCTTACCATCTGGCCCCAG
TGCTGCAATGATACCGCGAGACCCACGCTCACCGGCTCCAGATTTATCAGCAATAAACCAGCCAGCCGGA
AGGGCCGAGCGCAGAAGTGGTCCTGCAACTTTATCCGCCTCCATCCAGTCTATTAATTGTTGCCGGGAAG
CTAGAGTAAGTAGTTCGCCAGTTAATAGTTTGCGCAACGTTGTTGCCATTGCTACAGGCATCGTGGTGTC
ACGCTCGTCGTTTGGTATGGCTTCATTCAGCTCCGGTTCCCAACGATCAAGGCGAGTTACATGATCCCCC
ATGTTGTGCAAAAAAGCGGTTAGCTCCTTCGGTCCTCCGATCGTTGTCAGAAGTAAGTTGGCCGCAGTGT
TATCACTCATGGTTATGGCAGCACTGCATAATTCTCTTACTGTCATGCCATCCGTAAGATGCTTTTCTGT
GACTGGTGAGTACTCAACCAAGTCATTCTGAGAATAGTGTATGCGGCGACCGAGTTGCTCTTGCCCGGCG
TCAATACGGGATAATACCGCGCCACATAGCAGAACTTTAAAAGTGCTCATCATTGGAAAACGTTCTTCGG
GGCGAAAACTCTCAAGGATCTTACCGCTGTTGAGATCCAGTTCGATGTAACCCACTCGTGCACCCAACTG
ATCTTCAGCATCTTTTACTTTCACCAGCGTTTCTGGGTGAGCAAAAACAGGAAGGCAAAATGCCGCAAAA
AAGGGAATAAGGGCGACACGGAAATGTTGAATACTCATACTCTTCCTTTTTCAATATTATTGAAGCATTT
ATCAGGGTTATTGTCTCATGAGCGGATACATATTTGAATGTATTTAGAAAAATAAACAAATAGGGGTTCC
GCGCACATTTCCCCGAAAAGTG
